Addgene plasmid #58869: CD4_LD 0_CS G_tTA-BFP
Purpose: MESA target chain with CD4 ectodomain, no linker domain, G cleavage sequence, and tTA-BFP fusion
Depositing lab: Joshua Leonard. Depositing organization: Northwestern University. Publication: Modular Extracellular Sensor Architecture for Engineering Mammalian Cell-based Devices. Daringer NM, Dudek RM, Schwarz KA, Leonard JN. ACS Synth Biol. 2014 Mar 11. 10.1021/sb400128g PubMed 24611683.
Backbone
  Vector backbone: pAAV
  Backbone size w/o insert (bp): 5520
  Total vector size (bp): 8544
  Vector type: Mammalian Expression, AAV
Growth in bacteria
  Bacterial resistance: Ampicillin, 100 μg/mL
  Growth temperature: 37°C
  Growth strain: Top10
  Copy number: Unknown
Gene/Insert
  Gene/Insert name: MESA target chain with CD4 ectodomain, cd28 transmembrane domain, wild type TEV cleavage sequence
  Species: Synthetic
  Insert size (bp): 3024
  Promoter: CMV
  Tag / fusion protein: EBFP (C terminal on insert)
  Cloning method: Restriction Enzyme; 5′ cloning site NheI (not destroyed); 3′ cloning site NotI (not destroyed)
  Sequencing primers: 5′ ATGTGCCGAGCCATCTCTCT; 3′ TTACTTGTACAGCTCGTCCA
Terms and licenses: Academic/Nonprofit Terms; Industry Terms: Not Available to Industry
How to cite: CD4_LD 0_CS G_tTA-BFP was a gift from Joshua Leonard (Addgene plasmid # 58869 ; http://n2t.net/addgene:58869 ; RRID:Addgene_58869)
