[The description below was written by a language model from this plasmid's Addgene catalogue record and pLannotate feature annotations shown in this document.]
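Description:
CD4_LD 0_CS G_tTA-BFP is an 8,544 bp mammalian expression plasmid built on a pAAV backbone. It encodes the "target chain" of a Modular Extracellular Sensor Architecture (MESA) receptor. It is propagated in E. coli using a high-copy ColE1/pUC-type origin and selected with ampicillin through the β-lactamase gene. An f1 origin and assorted backbone remnants (lacZα, M13 gene, bom and rop fragments) are also annotated. AAV2 inverted terminal repeats flank the expression cassette, so in principle the cassette sits in an AAV transfer-vector context, although the record describes the plasmid simply as a mammalian expression/AAV vector.

The roughly 3 kb synthetic insert was cloned between NheI and NotI. It is driven by the CMV immediate-early enhancer/promoter and terminated by a human β-globin polyadenylation signal. It encodes a single fusion protein that starts with the CD4 ectodomain (annotated as matching mouse Cd4) and a CD28 transmembrane segment. A TEV protease cleavage site follows directly, as this variant has no linker domain. The name gives the cleavage sequence as "G" and the record calls it wild type. Last comes the tetracycline transactivator tTA (TetR fused to the VP16 activation domain), joined at its C-terminus to EBFP2.

In the MESA design, the transcription factor is held at the membrane. A partner chain carrying TEV protease can cut the cleavage site when brought close to the target chain, releasing tTA-BFP to activate a tTA-responsive reporter or output gene. The blue fluorescent fusion allows chain expression and localisation to be monitored. The construct appears to be one of a series that varies linker length and cleavage sequence to tune receptor signalling and background.
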