Features (pLannotate 1.2.2; 25 found; start..end, strand, type, name):
    175..554     +  enhancer       CMV enhancer: human cytomegalovirus immediate early enhancer
    555..758     +  promoter       CMV promoter: human cytomegalovirus (CMV) immediate early promoter
    754..787     +  LTR            5' LTR (truncated) (fragment): truncated 5' long terminal repeat (LTR) from HIV-1
    803..821     +  promoter       T7 promoter: promoter for bacteriophage T7 RNA polymerase
    847..2016    +  CDS            Cd4 (fragment): CD4_MOUSE - Experimental evidence at protein level: Swiss-Prot protein existence level 1. Integral membrane glycoprotein that plays an essential role in the immune response and serves multiple functions in responses against both external and internal offenses. In T-cells, functions primarily as a coreceptor for MHC class II molecule:peptide complex. The antigens presented by class II peptides are derived from extracellular proteins while class I peptides are derived from cytosolic proteins. Interacts simultaneously with the T-cell receptor (TCR) and the MHC class II presented by antigen presen
   2008..2094    +  CDS            Cd28 (fragment): CD28_MOUSE - Experimental evidence at protein level: Swiss-Prot protein existence level 1. Involved in T-cell activation, the induction of cell proliferation and cytokine production and promotion of T-cell survival. Enhances the production of IL4 and IL10 in T-cells in conjunction with TCR/CD3 ligation and CD40L costimulation. From Mus musculus (Mouse).
   2095..2114    +  CDS            TEV site (fragment): tobacco etch virus (TEV) protease recognition and cleavage site
   2116..2736    +  CDS            tetR: TETR2_ECOLX - Experimental evidence at protein level: Swiss-Prot protein existence level 1. TetR is the repressor of the tetracycline resistance element; its N-terminal region forms a helix-turn-helix structure and binds DNA. Binding of tetracycline to TetR reduces the repressor affinity for the tetracycline resistance gene (tetA) promoter operator sites. From Escherichia coli.
   2887..3119    +  CDS            VP16 AD (fragment): transcriptional activation domain of herpes simplex virus protein VP16 (Triezenberg et al., 1988; Cousens et al., 1989); UL48
   3151..3867    +  CDS            EBFP2: EBFP2 is a basic (constitutively fluorescent) blue fluorescent protein published in 2007, derived from Aequorea victoria. It is reported to be a rapidly-maturing monomer with moderate acid sensitivity.
   3872..3895    -  misc_feature   MCS (fragment): pBluescript multiple cloning site
   3910..3987    +  CDS            HBB (fragment): HBB_PONPY - Experimental evidence at transcript level: Swiss-Prot protein existence level 2. Involved in oxygen transport from the lung to the various peripheral tissues. From Pongo pygmaeus (Bornean orangutan).
   3991..4383    +  polyA_signal   β-globin poly(A): human β-globin polyadenylation signal
   4744..4871    +  repeat_region  AAV2 ITR (fragment): inverted terminal repeat of adeno-associated virus serotype 2 inverted
   4869..4941    +  CDS            lacZα (fragment): LacZα fragment of β-galactosidase; lacZ fragment
   4950..5303    +  CDS            M13 gene IV (fragment) (sequence partly withheld): pIV; IV; phage assembly
   5291..5746    +  rep_origin     f1 ori (sequence partly withheld): f1 bacteriophage origin of replication; arrow indicates direction of (+) strand synthesis
   5809..6212    +  CDS            M13 gene II (fragment) (sequence partly withheld): pII; II; replication
   6219..6318    -  misc_feature   bom (fragment): basis of mobility region from pBR322
   6420..6455    -  CDS            rop (fragment): Rop protein, which maintains plasmids at low copy number; rop
   6550..6654    +  promoter       AmpR promoter: bla
   6655..7515    +  CDS            AmpR: β-lactamase; bla; confers resistance to ampicillin, carbenicillin, and related antibiotics
   7686..8274    +  rep_origin     ori: high-copy-number ColE1/pMB1/pBR322/pUC origin of replication
   8457..8511    +  CDS            lacI (fragment): lac repressor; lacI; The lac repressor binds to the lac operator to inhibit transcription in E. coli. This inhibition can be relieved by adding lactose or isopropyl-β-D-thiogalactopyranoside (IPTG).
   8510..99      -  repeat_region  AAV2 ITR (across the origin): inverted terminal repeat of adeno-associated virus serotype 2 inverted
>Addgene plasmid #58869 | CD4_LD 0_CS G_tTA-BFP | depositor full sequence | sequence record 94230 | CD4_LD 0_CS G_tTA-BFP sequence 8544 bps
GGGCAAAGCCCGGGCGTCGGGCGACCTTTGGTCGCCCGGCCTCAGTGAGCGAGCGAGCGCGCAGAGAGGG
AGTGGCCAACTCCATCACTAGGGGTTCCTTGTAGTTAATGATTAACCCGCCATGCTACTTATCTACGTAG
CCATGCTCTAGGGATCCGGCCAGATATACGCGTTGACATTGATTATTGACTAGTTATTAATAGTAATCAA
TTACGGGGTCATTAGTTCATAGCCCATATATGGAGTTCCGCGTTACATAACTTACGGTAAATGGCCCGCC
TGGCTGACCGCCCAACGACCCCCGCCCATTGACGTCAATAATGACGTATGTTCCCATAGTAACGCCAATA
GGGACTTTCCATTGACGTCAATGGGTGGAGTATTTACGGTAAACTGCCCACTTGGCAGTACATCAAGTGT
ATCATATGCCAAGTACGCCCCCTATTGACGTCAATGACGGTAAATGGCCCGCCTGGCATTATGCCCAGTA
CATGACCTTATGGGACTTTCCTACTTGGCAGTACATCTACGTATTAGTCATCGCTATTACCATGGTGATG
CGGTTTTGGCAGTACATCAATGGGCGTGGATAGCGGTTTGACTCACGGGGATTTCCAAGTCTCCACCCCA
TTGACGTCAATGGGAGTTTGTTTTGGCACCAAAATCAACGGGACTTTCCAAAATGTCGTAACAACTCCGC
CCCATTGACGCAAATGGGCGGTAGGCGTGTACGGTGGGAGGTCTATATAAGCAGAGCTCTCTGGCTAACT
AGAGAACCCACTGCTTACTGGCTTATCGAAATTAATACGACTCACTATAGGGAGACCCAAGCTGGCTAGC
GCCATCATGTGCCGAGCCATCTCTCTTAGGCGCTTGCTGCTGCTGCTGCTGCAGCTGTCACAACTCCTAG
CTGTCACTCAAGGGAAGACGCTGGTGCTGGGGAAGGAAGGGGAATCAGCAGAACTGCCCTGCGAGAGTTC
CCAGAAGAAGATCACAGTCTTCACCTGGAAGTTCTCTGACCAGAGGAAGATTCTGGGGCAGCATGGCAAA
GGTGTATTAATTAGAGGAGGTTCGCCTTCGCAGTTTGATCGTTTTGATTCCAAAAAAGGGGCATGGGAGA
AAGGATCGTTTCCTCTCATCATCAATAAACTTAAGATGGAAGACTCTCAGACTTATATCTGTGAGCTGGA
GAACAGGAAAGAGGAGGTGGAGTTGTGGGTGTTCAAAGTGACCTTCAGTCCGGGTACCAGCCTGTTGCAA
GGGCAGAGCCTGACCCTGACCTTGGATAGCAACTCTAAGGTCTCTAACCCCTTGACAGAGTGCAAACACA
AAAAGGGTAAAGTTGTCAGTGGTTCCAAAGTTCTCTCCATGTCCAACCTAAGGGTTCAGGACAGCGACTT
CTGGAACTGCACCGTGACCCTGGACCAGAAAAAGAACTGGTTCGGCATGACACTCTCAGTGCTGGGTTTT
CAGAGCACAGCTATCACGGCCTATAAGAGTGAGGGAGAGTCAGCGGAGTTCTCCTTCCCACTCAACTTTG
CAGAGGAAAACGGGTGGGGAGAGCTGATGTGGAAGGCAGAGAAGGATTCTTTCTTCCAGCCCTGGATCTC
CTTCTCCATAAAGAACAAAGAGGTGTCCGTACAAAAGTCCACCAAAGACCTCAAGCTCCAGCTGAAGGAA
ACGCTCCCACTCACCCTCAAGATACCCCAGGTCTCGCTTCAGTTTGCTGGTTCTGGCAACCTGACTCTGA
CTCTGGACAAAGGGACACTGCATCAGGAAGTGAACCTGGTGGTGATGAAAGTGGCTCAGCTCAACAATAC
TTTGACCTGTGAGGTGATGGGACCTACCTCTCCCAAGATGAGACTGACCCTGAAGCAGGAGAACCAGGAG
GCCAGGGTCTCTGAGGAGCAGAAAGTAGTTCAAGTGGTGGCCCCTGAGACAGGGCTGTGGCAGTGTCTAC
TGAGTGAAGGTGATAAGGTCAAGATGGACTCCAGGATCCAGGTTTTATCCAGAGGGAAGCTTTTTTGGGC
ACTGGTCGTGGTTGCTGGAGTCCTGTTTTGTTATGGCTTGCTAGTGACAGTGGCTCTTTGTGTTGAAAAC
CTGTATTTTCAGGGTATGTCTAGATTAGATAAAAGTAAAGTGATTAACAGCGCATTAGAGCTGCTTAATG
AGGTCGGAATCGAAGGTTTAACAACCCGTAAACTCGCCCAGAAGCTAGGTGTAGAGCAGCCTACATTGTA
TTGGCATGTAAAAAATAAGCGGGCTTTGCTCGACGCCTTAGCCATTGAGATGTTAGATAGGCACCATACT
CACTTTTGCCCTTTAGAAGGGGAAAGCTGGCAAGATTTTTTACGTAATAACGCTAAAAGTTTTAGATGTG
CTTTACTAAGTCATCGCGATGGAGCAAAAGTACATTTAGGTACACGGCCTACAGAAAAACAGTATGAAAC
TCTCGAAAATCAATTAGCCTTTTTATGCCAACAAGGTTTTTCACTAGAGAATGCATTATATGCACTCAGC
GCTGTGGGGCATTTTACTTTAGGTTGCGTATTGGAAGATCAAGAGCATCAAGTCGCTAAAGAAGAAAGGG
AAACACCTACTACTGATAGTATGCCGCCATTATTACGACAAGCTATCGAATTATTTGATCACCAAGGTGC
AGAGCCAGCCTTCTTATTCGGCCTTGAATTGATCATATGCGGATTAGAAAAACAACTTAAATGTGAAAGT
GGGTCCGCGTACAGCCGCGCGCGTACGAAAAACAATTACGGGTCTACCATCGAGGGCCTGCTCGATCTCC
CGGACGACGACGCCCCCGAAGAGGCGGGGCTGGCGGCTCCGCGCCTGTCCTTTCTCCCCGCGGGACACAC
GCGCAGACTGTCGACGGCCCCCCCGACCGATGTCAGCCTGGGGGACGAGCTCCACTTAGACGGCGAGGAC
GTGGCGATGGCGCATGCCGACGCGCTAGACGATTTCGATCTGGACATGTTGGGGGACGGGGATTCCCCGG
GTCCGGGATTTACCCCCCACGACTCCGCCCCCTACGGCGCTCTGGATATGGCCGACTTCGAGTTTGAGCA
GATGTTTACCGATGCCCTTGGAATTGACGAGTACGGTGGAGGTACCGGCGGAGGCTCCGGTGGTGGCTCT
ATGGTGAGCAAGGGCGAGGAGCTGTTCACCGGGGTGGTGCCCATCCTGGTCGAGCTGGACGGCGACGTAA
ACGGCCACAAGTTCAGCGTGAGGGGCGAGGGCGAGGGCGATGCCACCAACGGCAAGCTGACCCTGAAGTT
CATCTGCACCACCGGCAAGCTGCCCGTGCCCTGGCCCACCCTCGTGACCACCCTGAGCCACGGCGTGCAG
TGCTTCGCCCGCTACCCCGACCACATGAAGCAGCACGACTTCTTCAAGTCCGCCATGCCCGAAGGCTACG
TCCAGGAGCGCACCATCTTCTTCAAGGACGACGGCACCTACAAGACCCGCGCCGAGGTGAAGTTCGAGGG
CGACACCCTAGTGAACCGCATCGAGCTGAAGGGCGTCGACTTCAAGGAGGACGGCAACATCCTGGGGCAC
AAGCTGGAGTACAACTTCAACAGCCACAACATCTATATCATGGCCGTCAAGCAGAAGAACGGCATCAAGG
TGAACTTCAAGATCCGCCACAACGTGGAGGACGGCAGCGTGCAGCTCGCCGACCACTACCAGCAGAACAC
CCCCATCGGCGACGGCCCCGTGCTGCTGCCCGACAGCCACTACCTGAGCACCCAGTCCGTGCTGAGCAAA
GACCCCAACGAGAAGCGCGATCACATGGTCCTGCTGGAGTTCCGCACCGCCGCCGGGATCACTCTCGGCA
TGGACGAGCTGTACAAGTAATAGCGGCCGCCACCGCGGTGGAGCTGTTTAAACCTCGAGCAATTCACCCC
ACCAGTGCAGGCTGCCTATCAGAAAGTGGTGGCTGGTGTGGCTAATGCCCTGGCCCACAAGTATCACTAA
GCTCGCTTTCTTGCTGTCCAATTTCTATTAAAGGTTCCTTTGTTCCCTAAGTCCAACTACTAAACTGGGG
ATATTATGAAGGGCCTTGAGCATCTGGATTCTGCCTAATAAAAAACATTTATTTTCATTGCAATGATGTA
TTTAAATTATTTCTGAATATTTTACTAAAAAGGGAATGTGGGAGGTCAGTGCATTTAAAACATAAAGAAA
TGAAGAGCTAGTTCAAACCTTGGGAAAATACACTATATCTTAAACTCCATGAAAGAAGGTGAGGCTGCAA
ACAGTAATGCACATTGGCAACAGCCCCTGATGCCTATGCCTTATTCATCCCTCAGAAAAGGATTCAAGTA
GAGGCTTGATTTGGAGGTTAAAGTTTTGCTATGCTGTATTTTACATTACTTATTGTTTTAGCTGTCCTCA
TGAATGTCTTTTCACTACCCATTTGCTTATCCTGCATCTCTCAGCCTTGACTCCACTCAGTTCTCTTGCT
TAGAGATACCACCTTTCCCCTGAAGTGTTCCTTCCATGTTTTACGGCGAGATGGTTTCTCCTCGCCTGGC
CACTCAGCCTTAGTTGTCTCTGTTGTCTTATAGAGGTCTACTTGAAGAAGGAAAAACAGGGGGCATGGTT
TGACTGTCCTGTGAGCCCTTCTTCCCTGCCTCCCCCACTCACAGTGACCCGGAATCCCTCGACATGGCAG
TCTAGAGCATGGCTACGTAGATAAGTAGCATGGCGGGTTAATCATTAACTACAAGGAACCCCTAGTGATG
GAGTTGGCCACTCCCTCTCTGCGCGCTCGCTCGCTCACTGAGGCCGGGCGACCAAAGGTCGCCCGACGCC
CGGGCTTTGCCCGGGCGGCCTCAGTGAGCGAGCGAGCGCGCCAGCTGGCGTAATAGCGAAGAGGCCCGCA
CCGATCGCCCTTCCCAACAGTTGCGCAGCCTGAATGGCGAATGGAATTCCAGACGATTGAGCGTCAAAAT
GTAGGTATTTCCATGAGCGTTTTTCCT
[38 nt withheld, positions 4998-5035]
C
[378 nt withheld, positions 5037-5414]
C
[91 nt withheld, positions 5416-5506]
A
[49 nt withheld, positions 5508-5556]
CCTTTGACGTTGGAGTCCACGTTCTTT
[37 nt withheld, positions 5584-5620]
ACCCTATCTCGGTCTATTCTTTTGATTTATAAGGGATTTTGCCGATTTCGGCCTATTGGTTAAAAAATGA
GCTGATTTAACAAAAATTTAACGCGAATTTTAACAAAAT
[37 nt withheld, positions 5730-5766]
T
[100 nt withheld, positions 5768-5867]
CTCAGGCAATGACCTGATAGCCTTTGTAG
[69 nt withheld, positions 5897-5965]
T
[44 nt withheld, positions 5967-6010]
ACCTACACATTACTCA
[44 nt withheld, positions 6027-6070]
TTGCGTTGAAATAAAGGCTTCTCCC
[83 nt withheld, positions 6096-6178]
TTCTTTGCCTTGCCTGTATGATTTATTGGATGTTGGAATTCCTGATGCGGTATTTTCTCCTTACGCATCT
GTGCGGTATTTCACACCGCATATGGTGCACTCTCAGTACAATCTGCTCTGATGCCGCATAGTTAAGCCAG
CCCCGACACCCGCCAACACCCGCTGACGCGCCCTGACGGGCTTGTCTGCTCCCGGCATCCGCTTACAGAC
AAGCTGTGACCGTCTCCGGGAGCTGCATGTGTCAGAGGTTTTCACCGTCATCACCGAAACGCGCGAGACG
AAAGGGCCTCGTGATACGCCTATTTTTATAGGTTAATGTCATGATAATAATGGTTTCTTAGACGTCAGGT
GGCACTTTTCGGGGAAATGTGCGCGGAACCCCTATTTGTTTATTTTTCTAAATACATTCAAATATGTATC
CGCTCATGAGACAATAACCCTGATAAATGCTTCAATAATATTGAAAAAGGAAGAGTATGAGTATTCAACA
TTTCCGTGTCGCCCTTATTCCCTTTTTTGCGGCATTTTGCCTTCCTGTTTTTGCTCACCCAGAAACGCTG
GTGAAAGTAAAAGATGCTGAAGATCAGTTGGGTGCACGAGTGGGTTACATCGAACTGGATCTCAACAGCG
GTAAGATCCTTGAGAGTTTTCGCCCCGAAGAACGTTTTCCAATGATGAGCACTTTTAAAGTTCTGCTATG
TGGCGCGGTATTATCCCGTATTGACGCCGGGCAAGAGCAACTCGGTCGCCGCATACACTATTCTCAGAAT
GACTTGGTTGAGTACTCACCAGTCACAGAAAAGCATCTTACGGATGGCATGACAGTAAGAGAATTATGCA
GTGCTGCCATAACCATGAGTGATAACACTGCGGCCAACTTACTTCTGACAACGATCGGAGGACCGAAGGA
GCTAACCGCTTTTTTGCACAACATGGGGGATCATGTAACTCGCCTTGATCGTTGGGAACCGGAGCTGAAT
GAAGCCATACCAAACGACGAGCGTGACACCACGATGCCTGTAGCAATGGCAACAACGTTGCGCAAACTAT
TAACTGGCGAACTACTTACTCTAGCTTCCCGGCAACAATTAATAGACTGGATGGAGGCGGATAAAGTTGC
AGGACCACTTCTGCGCTCGGCCCTTCCGGCTGGCTGGTTTATTGCTGATAAATCTGGAGCCGGTGAGCGT
GGGTCTCGCGGTATCATTGCAGCACTGGGGCCAGATGGTAAGCCCTCCCGTATCGTAGTTATCTACACGA
CGGGGAGTCAGGCAACTATGGATGAACGAAATAGACAGATCGCTGAGATAGGTGCCTCACTGATTAAGCA
TTGGTAACTGTCAGACCAAGTTTACTCATATATACTTTAGATTGATTTAAAACTTCATTTTTAATTTAAA
AGGATCTAGGTGAAGATCCTTTTTGATAATCTCATGACCAAAATCCCTTAACGTGAGTTTTCGTTCCACT
GAGCGTCAGACCCCGTAGAAAAGATCAAAGGATCTTCTTGAGATCCTTTTTTTCTGCGCGTAATCTGCTG
CTTGCAAACAAAAAAACCACCGCTACCAGCGGTGGTTTGTTTGCCGGATCAAGAGCTACCAACTCTTTTT
CCGAAGGTAACTGGCTTCAGCAGAGCGCAGATACCAAATACTGTCCTTCTAGTGTAGCCGTAGTTAGGCC
ACCACTTCAAGAACTCTGTAGCACCGCCTACATACCTCGCTCTGCTAATCCTGTTACCAGTGGCTGCTGC
CAGTGGCGATAAGTCGTGTCTTACCGGGTTGGACTCAAGACGATAGTTACCGGATAAGGCGCAGCGGTCG
GGCTGAACGGGGGGTTCGTGCACACAGCCCAGCTTGGAGCGAACGACCTACACCGAACTGAGATACCTAC
AGCGTGAGCTATGAGAAAGCGCCACGCTTCCCGAAGGGAGAAAGGCGGACAGGTATCCGGTAAGCGGCAG
GGTCGGAACAGGAGAGCGCACGAGGGAGCTTCCAGGGGGAAACGCCTGGTATCTTTATAGTCCTGTCGGG
TTTCGCCACCTCTGACTTGAGCGTCGATTTTTGTGATGCTCGTCAGGGGGGCGGAGCCTATGGAAAAACG
CCAGCAACGCGGCCTTTTTACGGTTCCTGGCCTTTTGCTGGCCTTTTGCTCACATGTTCTTTCCTGCGTT
ATCCCCTGATTCTGTGGATAACCGTATTACCGCCTTTGAGTGAGCTGATACCGCTCGCCGCAGCCGAACG
ACCGAGCGCAGCGAGTCAGTGAGCGAGGAAGCGGAAGAGCGCCCAATACGCAAACCGCCTCTCCCCGCGC
GTTGGCCGATTCATTAATGCAGCAGCTGCGCGCTCGCTCGCTCACTGAGGCCGCCC
