>Addgene plasmid #58869 | CD4_LD 0_CS G_tTA-BFP | addgene partial sequence | sequence record 97275 | CMV-F 5'-CGCAAATGGGCGGTAGGCGTG-3'
GCAGAGCTCTCTGGCTAACTAGAGAACCCACTGCTTACTGGCTTATCGAAATTAATACGACTCACTATAG
GGAGACCCAAGCTGGCTAGCGCCATCATGTGCCGAGCCATCTCTCTTAGGCGCTTGCTGCTGCTGCTGCT
GCAGCTGTCACAACTCCTAGCTGTCACTCAAGGGAAGACGCTGGTGCTGGGGAAGGAAGGGGAATCAGCA
GAACTGCCCTGCGAGAGTTCCCAGAAGAAGATCACAGTCTTCACCTGGAAGTTCTCTGACCAGAGGAAGA
TTCTGGGGCAGCATGGCAAAGGTGTATTAATTAGAGGAGGTTCGCCTTCGCAGTTTGATCGTTTTGATTC
CAAAAAAGGGGCATGGGAGAAAGGATCGTTTCCTCTCATCATCAATAAACTTAAGATGGAAGACTCTCAG
ACTTATATCTGTGAGCTGGAGAACAGGAAAGAGGAGGTGGAGTTGTGGGTGTTCAAAGTGACCTTCAGTC
CGGGTACCAGCCTGTTGCAAGGGCAGAGCCTGACCCTGACCTTGGATAGCAACTCTAAGGTCTCTAACCC
CTTGACAGAGTGCAAACACAAAAAGGGTAAAGTTGTCAGTGGTTCCAAAGTTCTCTCCATGTCCAACCTA
AGGGTTCAGGACAGCGACTTCTGGAACTGCACCGTGACCCTGGACCAGAAAAAGAACTGGTTCGGCATGA
CACTCTCAGTGCTGGGTTTTCAGAGCACAGCTATCACGGCCTATAAGAGTGAGGGAGAGTCAGCGGAGTT
CTCCTTCCCACTCAACTTTGCAGA
