>Addgene plasmid #58869 | CD4_LD 0_CS G_tTA-BFP | addgene partial sequence | sequence record 97277 | TNT-rtTA 5'-CTAAAGTAAAATGCCCCACAGC-3'
CCTTGTTGGCATAAAAAGGCTAATTGATTTTCGAGAGTTTCATACTGTTTTTCTGTAGGCCGTGTACCTA
AATGTACTTTTGCTCCATCGCGATGACTTAGTAAAGCACATCTAAAACTTTTAGCGTTATTACGTAAAAA
ATCTTGCCAGCTTTCCCCTTCTAAAGGGCAAAAGTGAGTATGGTGCCTATCTAACATCTCAATGGCTAAG
GCGTCGAGCAAAGCCCGCTTATTTTTTACATGCCAATACAATGTAGGCTGCTCTACACCTAGCTTCTGGG
CGAGTTTACGGGTTGTTAAACCTTCGATTCCGACCTCATTAAGCAGCTCTAATGCGCTGTTAATCACTTT
ACTTTTATCTAATCTAGACATACCCTGAAAATACAGGTTTTCAACACAAAGAGCCACTGTCACTAGCAAG
CCATAACAAAACAGGACTCCAGCAACCACGACCAGTGCCCAAAAAAGCTTCCCTCTGGATAAAACCTGGA
TCCTGGAGTCCATCTTGACCTTATCACCTTCACTCAGTAGACACTGCCACAGCCCTGTCTCAGGGGCCAC
CACTTGAACTACTTTCTGCTCCTCAGAGACCCTGGCCTCCTGGTTCTCCTGCTTCAGGGTCAGTCTCATC
TTGGGAGAGGTAGGTCCCATCACCTCACAGGTCAAAGTATTGTTGAGCTGAGCCACTTTCATCACCACCA
GGTTCACTTCCTGATGCAGTGTCCCTTTGTCCAGAGTCAGAGTCAGGTTGCCAGAACCAGCAAACTGAAG
CGAGACCTGGGGTATCTTGAGGGTGAGTGGGAGCGTTTCCTTCAGCTGGAGCTTGAGGTCTTTGGTGGAC
