>Addgene plasmid #58869 | CD4_LD 0_CS G_tTA-BFP | addgene partial sequence | sequence record 97278 | TetR-F1 5'-TTGATCACCAAGGTGCAGAG-3'
TATGCGGATTAGAAAAACAACTTAAATGTGAAAGTGGGTCCGCGTACAGCCGCGCGCGTACGAAAAACAA
TTACGGGTCTACCATCGAGGGCCTGCTCGATCTCCCGGACGACGACGCCCCCGAAGAGGCGGGGCTGGCG
GCTCCGCGCCTGTCCTTTCTCCCCGCGGGACACACGCGCAGACTGTCGACGGCCCCCCCGACCGATGTCA
GCCTGGGGGACGAGCTCCACTTAGACGGCGAGGACGTGGCGATGGCGCATGCCGACGCGCTAGACGATTT
CGATCTGGACATGTTGGGGGACGGGGATTCCCCGGGTCCGGGATTTACCCCCCACGACTCCGCCCCCTAC
GGCGCTCTGGATATGGCCGACTTCGAGTTTGAGCAGATGTTTACCGATGCCCTTGGAATTGACGAGTACG
GTGGAGGTACCGGCGGAGGCTCCGGTGGTGGCTCTATGGTGAGCAAGGGCGAGGAGCTGTTCACCGGGGT
GGTGCCCATCCTGGTCGAGCTGGACGGCGACGTAAACGGCCACAAGTTCAGCGTGAGGGGCGAGGGCGAG
GGCGATGCCACCAACGGCAAGCTGACCCTGAAGTTCATCTGCACCACCGGCAAGCTGCCCGTGCCCTGGC
CCACCCTCGTGACCACCCTGAGCCACGGCGTGCAGTGCTTCGCCCGCTACCCCGACCACATGAAGCAGCA
CGACTTCTTCAAGTCCGCCATGCCCGAAGGCTACGTCCAGGAGCGCACCATCTTCTTCAAGGACGACGGC
ACCTACAAGACCCGCGCCGAGGTGAAGTTCGAGGGCGACACCCTAGTGAACCGCATCGAGCTGAAGGGCG
TCGACTTCAAGGAGGACGGCAACATCCT
