>Addgene plasmid #58869 | CD4_LD 0_CS G_tTA-BFP | addgene partial sequence | sequence record 99185 | hbeta-globpA-R2 5'-GATGCTCAAGGCCCTTCATA-3'
NCANTAAGTTGATAGGGACAAGGACCTTTAATAGAAATTGGACAGCAAGAAAGCGAGCTTAGTGATACTT
GTTGGGCCAGGGCATTAGCCACACCAGCCACCACTTTCTGATAGGCAGCCTGCACTGGTGGGGTGAATTG
CTCGAGGTTTAAACAGCTCCACCGCGGTGGCGGCCGCTATTACTTGTACAGCTCGTCCATGCCGAGAGTG
ATCCCGGCGGCGGTGCGGAACTCCAGCAGGACCATGTGATCGCGCTTCTCGTTGGGGTCTTTGCTCAGCA
CGGACTGGGTGCTCAGGTAGTGGCTGTCGGGCAGCAGCACGGGGCCGTCGCCGATGGGGGTGTTCTGCTG
GTAGTGGTCGGCGAGCTGCACGCTGCCGTCCTCCACGTTGTGGCGGATCTTGAAGTTCACCTTGATGCCG
TTCTTCTGCTTGACGGCCATGATATAGATGTTGTGGCTGTTGAAGTTGTACTCCAGCTTGTGCCCCAGGA
TGTTGCCGTCCTCCTTGAAGTCGACGCCCTTCAGCTCGATGCGGTTCACTAGGGTGTCGCCCTCGAACTT
CACCTCGGCGCGGGTCTTGTAGGTGCCGTCGTCCTTGAAGAAGATGGTGCGCTCCTGGACGTAGCCTTCG
GGCATGGCGGACTTGAAGAAGTCGTGCTGCTTCATGTGGTCGGGGTAGCGGGCGAAGCACTGCACGCCGT
GGCTCAGGGTGGTCACGAGGGTGGGCCAGGGCACGGGCAGCTTGCCGGTGGTGCAGATGAACTTCAGGGT
CAGCTTGCCGTTGGTGGCATCGCCCTCGCCCTCGCCCCTCACGCTGAACTTGTGGCCGTTTACGTCGCCG
TCCAGCTCGACCAGGATGGGCACCACCCCGGTGAACAGCTCCTCGCCCCTTGCTCACCATAGAGCCACCA
CCGGANCCTCCGCCGGTACCTCCACCGTACTCGTCAATNCCAANGGCATCGGTAAACATCTGCTTAAACT
CGAANTCGGCCATATCCAAAANCCNCCNTAAAGGGGCGGAAATCTGGGGGGGTAAAATCCCCGGAACCCG
GGGNAATCCCCGTCCCCCAAACATNTCNAAAATCNAAAATCGTCTANCGCGTCGGCA
